>Addgene plasmid #192602 | pOttc1495 - pAAV CaMKII SERCaMP_ASARTDL | addgene full sequence | sequence record 381306 | Addgene NGS Result
CCTGCAGGCAGCTGCGCGCTCGCTCGCTCACTGAGGCCGCCCGGGCGTCGGGCGACCTTTGGTCGCCCGG
CCTCAGTGAGCGAGCGAGCGCGCAGAGAGGGAGTGGCCAACTCCATCACTAGGGGTTCCTGCGGCCGCAC
GCGTTTAACATTATGGCCTTAGGTCACTTCATCTCCATGGGGTTCTTCTTCTGATTTTCTAGAAAATGAG
ATGGGGGTGCAGAGAGCTTCCTCAGTGACCTGCCCAGGGTCACATCAGAAATGTCAGAGCTAGAACTTGA
ACTCAGATTACTAATCTTAAATTCCATGCCTTGGGGGCATGCAAGTACGATATACAGAAGGAGTGAACTC
ATTAGGGCAGATGACCAATGAGTTTAGGAAAGAAGAGTCCAGGGCAGGGTACATCTACACCACCCGCCCA
GCCCTGGGTGAGTCCAGCCACGTTCACCTCATTATAGTTGCCTCTCTCCAGTCCTACCTTGACGGGAAGC
ACAAGCAGAAACTGGGACAGGAGCCCCAGGAGACCAAATCTTCATGGTCCCTCTGGGAGGATGGGTGGGG
AGAGCTGTGGCAGAGGCCTCAGGAGGGGCCCTGCTGCTCAGTGGTGACAGATAGGGGTGAGAAAGCAGAC
AGAGTCATTCCGTCAGCATTCTGGGTCTGTTTGGTACTTCTTCTCACGCTAAGGTGGCGGTGTGATATGC
ACAATGGCTAAAAAGCAGGGAGAGCTGGAAAGAAACAAGGACAGAGACAGAGGCCAAGTCAACCAGACCA
ATTCCCAGAGGAAGCAAAGAAACCATTACAGAGACTACAAGGGGGAAGGGAAGGAGAGATGAATTAGCTT
CCCCTGTAAACCTTAGAACCCAGCTGTTGCCAGGGCAACGGGGCAATACCTGTCTCTTCAGAGGAGATGA
AGTTGCCAGGGTAACTACATCCTGTCTTTCTCAAGGACCATCCCAGAATGTGGCACCCACTAGCCGTTAC
CATAGCAACTGCCTCTTTGCCCCACTTAATCCCATCCCGTCTGTTAAAAGGGCCCTATAGTTGGAGGTGG
GGGAGGTAGGAAGAGCGATGATCACTTGTGGACTAAGTTTGTTCGCATCCCCTTCTCCAACCCCCTCAGT
ACATCACCCTGGGGGAACAGGGTCCACTTGCTCCTGGGCCCACACAGTCCTGCAGTATTGTGTATATAAG
GCCAGGGCAAAGAGGAGCAGGTTTTAAAGTGAAAGGCAGGCAGGTGTTGGGGAGGCAGTTACCGGGGCAA
CGGGAACAGGGCGTTTCGGAGGTGGTTGCCATGGGGACCTGGATGCTGACGAAGGCTCGCGAGGCTGTGA
GCAGCCACAGTGCCCTGCTCAGAAGCCCCAAGCTCGTCAGTCAAGCCGGTTCTCCGTTTGCACTCAGGAG
CACGGGCAGGCGAGTGGCCCCTAGTTCTGGGGGCAGCTCTAGAGCGGTACCGGATCCGAAGTTATCGCTA
GCGCCACCATGTGGGCCACGCAGGGGCTGGCGGTGGCGCTGGCTCTGAGCGTGCTGCCGGGCAGCCGGGC
GCTGCGGCCGACCGAGAACAACGAAGACTTCAACATCGTGGCCGTGGCCAGCAACTTCGCGACCACGGAT
CTCGATGCTGACCGCGGGAAGTTGCCCGGCAAGAAGCTGCCGCTGGAGGTGCTCAAAGAGATGGAAGCCA
ATGCCCGGAAAGCTGGCTGCACCAGGGGCTGTCTGATCTGCCTGTCCCACATCAAGTGCACGCCCAAGAT
GAAGAAGTTCATCCCAGGACGCTGCCACACCTACGAAGGCGACAAAGAGTCCGCACAGGGCGGCATAGGC
GAGGCGATCGTCGACATTCCTGAGATTCCTGGGTTCAAGGACTTGGAGCCCATGGAGCAGTTCATCGCAC
AGGTCGATCTGTGTGTGGACTGCACAACTGGCTGCCTCAAAGGGCTTGCCAACGTGCAGTGTTCTGACCT
GCTCAAGAAGTGGCTGCCGCAACGCTGTGCGACCTTTGCCAGCAAGATCCAGGGCCAGGTGGACAAGATC
AAGGGCGCCGGTGGTGACGCCAGTGCACGGACCGATTTGTAGGGCGCGCCGAATTCACGCGTACCGGTTA
GTAATGAGGCGCGCCATAACTTCGAATTCGATATCAAGCTTATCGATAATCAACCTCTGGATTACAAAAT
TTGTGAAAGATTGACTGGTATTCTTAACTATGTTGCTCCTTTTACGCTATGTGGATACGCTGCTTTAATG
CCTTTGTATCATGCTATTGCTTCCCGTATGGCTTTCATTTTCTCCTCCTTGTATAAATCCTGGTTGCTGT
CTCTTTATGAGGAGTTGTGGCCCGTTGTCAGGCAACGTGGCGTGGTGTGCACTGTGTTTGCTGACGCAAC
CCCCACTGGTTGGGGCATTGCCACCACCTGTCAGCTCCTTTCCGGAACTTTCGCTTTCCCCCTCCCTATT
GCCACGGCGGAACTCATCGCCGCCTGCCTTGCCCGCTGCTGGACAGGGGCTCGGCTGTTGGGCACTGACA
ATTCCGTGGTGTTGTCGGGGAAATCATCGTCCTTTCCTTGGCTGCTCGCCTATGTTGCCACCTGGATTCT
GCGCGGGACGTCCTTCTGCTACGTCCCTTCGGCCCTCAATCCAGCGGACCTTCCTTCCCGCGGCCTGCTG
CCGGCTCTGCGGCCTCTTCCGCGTCTTCGCCTTCGCCCTCAGACGAGTCGGATCTCCCTTTGGGCCGCCT
CCCCGCATCGATACCGAGCGCTGCTCGAGAGATCTACGGGTGGCATCCCTGTGACCCCTCCCCAGTGCCT
CTCCTGGCCCTGGAAGTTGCCACTCCAGTGCCCACCAGCCTTGTCCTAATAAAATTAAGTTGCATCATTT
TGTCTGACTAGGTGTCCTTCTATAATATTATGGGGTGGAGGGGGGTGGTATGGAGCAAGGGGCAAGTTGG
GAAGACAACCTGTAGGGCCTGCGGGGTCTATTGGGAACCAAGCTGGAGTGCAGTGGCACAATCTTGGCTC
ACTGCAATCTCCGCCTCCTGGGTTCAAGCGATTCTCCTGCCTCAGCCTCCCGAGTTGTTGGGATTCCAGG
CATGCATGACCAGGCTCAGCTAATTTTTGTTTTTTTGGTAGAGACGGGGTTTCACCATATTGGCCAGGCT
GGTCTCCAACTCCTAATCTCAGGTGATCTACCCACCTTGGCCTCCCAAATTGCTGGGATTACAGGCGTGA
ACCACTGCTCCCTTCCCTGTCCTTCTGATTTTGTAGGTAACCACGTGCGGACCGAGCGGCCGCAGGAACC
CCTAGTGATGGAGTTGGCCACTCCCTCTCTGCGCGCTCGCTCGCTCACTGAGGCCGGGCGACCAAAGGTC
GCCCGACGCCCGGGCTTTGCCCGGGCGGCCTCAGTGAGCGAGCGAGCGCGCAGCTGCCTGCAGGGGCGCC
TGATGCGGTATTTTCTCCTTACGCATCTGTGCGGTATTTCACACCGCATA
[95 nt withheld, positions 3481-3575]
T
[46 nt withheld, positions 3577-3622]
C
[141 nt withheld, positions 3624-3764]
CCTTTGACGTTGGAGTCCACGTTCTTT
[37 nt withheld, positions 3792-3828]
ACTCTATCTCGGGCTATTCTTTTGATTTATAAGGGATTTTGCCGATTTCGGTCTATTGGTTAAAAAATGA
GCTGATTTAACAAAAATTTAACGCGAATTTTAACAAAATATTAACGTTTACAATTTTATGGTGCACTCTC
AGTACAATCTGCTCTGATGCCGCATAGTTAAGCCAGCCCCGACACCCGCCAACACCCGCTGACGCGCCCT
GACGGGCTTGTCTGCTCCCGGCATCCGCTTACAGACAAGCTGTGACCGTCTCCGGGAGCTGCATGTGTCA
GAGGTTTTCACCGTCATCACCGAAACGCGCGAGACGAAAGGGCCTCGTGATACGCCTATTTTTATAGGTT
AATGTCATGATAATAATGGTTTCTTAGACGTCAGGTGGCACTTTTCGGGGAAATGTGCGCGGAACCCCTA
TTTGTTTATTTTTCTAAATACATTCAAATATGTATCCGCTCATGAGACAATAACCCTGATAAATGCTTCA
ATAATATTGAAAAAGGAAGAGTATGAGTATTCAACATTTCCGTGTCGCCCTTATTCCCTTTTTTGCGGCA
TTTTGCCTTCCTGTTTTTGCTCACCCAGAAACGCTGGTGAAAGTAAAAGATGCTGAAGATCAGTTGGGTG
CACGAGTGGGTTACATCGAACTGGATCTCAACAGCGGTAAGATCCTTGAGAGTTTTCGCCCCGAAGAACG
TTTTCCAATGATGAGCACTTTTAAAGTTCTGCTATGTGGCGCGGTATTATCCCGTATTGACGCCGGGCAA
GAGCAACTCGGTCGCCGCATACACTATTCTCAGAATGACTTGGTTGAGTACTCACCAGTCACAGAAAAGC
ATCTTACGGATGGCATGACAGTAAGAGAATTATGCAGTGCTGCCATAACCATGAGTGATAACACTGCGGC
CAACTTACTTCTGACAACGATCGGAGGACCGAAGGAGCTAACCGCTTTTTTGCACAACATGGGGGATCAT
GTAACTCGCCTTGATCGTTGGGAACCGGAGCTGAATGAAGCCATACCAAACGACGAGCGTGACACCACGA
TGCCTGTAGCAATGGCAACAACGTTGCGCAAACTATTAACTGGCGAACTACTTACTCTAGCTTCCCGGCA
ACAATTAATAGACTGGATGGAGGCGGATAAAGTTGCAGGACCACTTCTGCGCTCGGCCCTTCCGGCTGGC
TGGTTTATTGCTGATAAATCTGGAGCCGGTGAGCGTGGGTCTCGCGGTATCATTGCAGCACTGGGGCCAG
ATGGTAAGCCCTCCCGTATCGTAGTTATCTACACGACGGGGAGTCAGGCAACTATGGATGAACGAAATAG
ACAGATCGCTGAGATAGGTGCCTCACTGATTAAGCATTGGTAACTGTCAGACCAAGTTTACTCATATATA
CTTTAGATTGATTTAAAACTTCATTTTTAATTTAAAAGGATCTAGGTGAAGATCCTTTTTGATAATCTCA
TGACCAAAATCCCTTAACGTGAGTTTTCGTTCCACTGAGCGTCAGACCCCGTAGAAAAGATCAAAGGATC
TTCTTGAGATCCTTTTTTTCTGCGCGTAATCTGCTGCTTGCAAACAAAAAAACCACCGCTACCAGCGGTG
GTTTGTTTGCCGGATCAAGAGCTACCAACTCTTTTTCCGAAGGTAACTGGCTTCAGCAGAGCGCAGATAC
CAAATACTGTTCTTCTAGTGTAGCCGTAGTTAGGCCACCACTTCAAGAACTCTGTAGCACCGCCTACATA
CCTCGCTCTGCTAATCCTGTTACCAGTGGCTGCTGCCAGTGGCGATAAGTCGTGTCTTACCGGGTTGGAC
TCAAGACGATAGTTACCGGATAAGGCGCAGCGGTCGGGCTGAACGGGGGGTTCGTGCACACAGCCCAGCT
TGGAGCGAACGACCTACACCGAACTGAGATACCTACAGCGTGAGCTATGAGAAAGCGCCACGCTTCCCGA
AGGGAGAAAGGCGGACAGGTATCCGGTAAGCGGCAGGGTCGGAACAGGAGAGCGCACGAGGGAGCTTCCA
GGGGGAAACGCCTGGTATCTTTATAGTCCTGTCGGGTTTCGCCACCTCTGACTTGAGCGTCGATTTTTGT
GATGCTCGTCAGGGGGGCGGAGCCTATGGAAAAACGCCAGCAACGCGGCCTTTTTACGGTTCCTGGCCTT
TTGCTGGCCTTTTGCTCACATGT
Features (pLannotate 1.2.2; 16 found; start..end, strand, type, name):
     12..39      +  repeat_region  AAV2 ITR (fragment): inverted terminal repeat of adeno-associated virus serotype 2 inverted
     68..95      +  repeat_region  AAV2 ITR (fragment): inverted terminal repeat of adeno-associated virus serotype 2 inverted
    149..1437    +  promoter       CaMKII promoter: promoter for the mouse calcium/calmodulin-dependent kinase II α subunit
   1479..1550    +  CDS            MANF (fragment): MANF_HUMAN - Also known as ARMET, ARP. Experimental evidence at protein level: Swiss-Prot protein existence level 1. Selectively promotes the survival of dopaminergic neurons of the ventral mid-brain (PubMed:12794311). Modulates GABAergic transmission to the dopaminergic neurons of the substantia nigra (By similarity). Enhances spontaneous, as well as evoked, GABAergic inhibitory postsynaptic currents in dopaminergic neurons (By similarity). Inhibits cell proliferation and endoplasmic reticulum (ER) stress-induced cell death (PubMed:18561914, PubMed:22637475, PubMed:29497057). Retained in the
   1551..2048    +  CDS            hGLuc (fragment): secreted Gaussia luciferase human codon-optimized
   2124..2148    +  misc_feature   MCS (fragment): pBluescript multiple cloning site
   2148..2736    +  misc_feature   WPRE: woodchuck hepatitis virus posttranscriptional regulatory element
   2768..3244    +  polyA_signal   hGH poly(A) signal: human growth hormone polyadenylation signal
   3284..3424    +  repeat_region  AAV2 ITR: inverted terminal repeat of adeno-associated virus serotype 2 inverted
   3429..3480    -  misc_feature   bom (fragment): basis of mobility region from pBR322
   3499..3954    +  rep_origin     f1 ori (sequence partly withheld): f1 bacteriophage origin of replication; arrow indicates direction of (+) strand synthesis
   3955..4004    -  misc_feature   bom (fragment): basis of mobility region from pBR322
   4106..4141    -  CDS            rop (fragment): Rop protein, which maintains plasmids at low copy number; rop
   4236..4340    +  promoter       AmpR promoter: bla
   4341..5201    +  CDS            AmpR: β-lactamase; bla; confers resistance to ampicillin, carbenicillin, and related antibiotics
   5372..5960    +  rep_origin     ori: high-copy-number ColE1/pMB1/pBR322/pUC origin of replication
