[The description below was written by a language model from this plasmid's Addgene catalogue record and pLannotate feature annotations shown in this document.]
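Description:
pOttc1495 - pAAV CaMKII SERCaMP_ASARTDL is an adeno-associated virus transfer (packaging) plasmid built on the pOTTC1470 pAAV CaMKII iRFP-FLAG backbone, with the SERCaMP reporter inserted by ligation-independent cloning. In bacteria it is maintained by a high-copy ColE1/pUC-type origin and selected with ampicillin through the β-lactamase gene. An f1 phage origin is also present, along with small remnants of pBR322 bom and rop sequences. The expression cassette is flanked by AAV2 inverted terminal repeats, which are the cis elements needed for replication and packaging of the intervening DNA into AAV particles. The downstream ITR is annotated in full, while the upstream one is detected only as short fragments, which is common for these repeat-rich, recombination-prone regions and consistent with propagation in a stability-oriented strain.

The payload is driven by the mouse CaMKIIα promoter, commonly used to restrict expression largely to excitatory neurons. The roughly 0.6 kb SERCaMP open reading frame is annotated as a short N-terminal fragment of human MANF, an ER-retained protein, fused directly to human codon-optimized secreted Gaussia luciferase. The "ASARTDL" in the name presumably denotes a C-terminal ER-retention-like tail, though the feature table does not annotate it separately. This arrangement is consistent with a secreted luciferase reporter whose release from the ER can be assayed, but the record does not state how the reporter works beyond the stated purpose of expressing SERCaMP. A WPRE downstream of the coding sequence enhances transcript stability and expression, and the human growth hormone polyadenylation signal terminates the transcript. The construct is intended for producing AAV vectors that express SERCaMP under CaMKII promoter control.
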