Addgene plasmid #192602: pOttc1495 - pAAV CaMKII SERCaMP_ASARTDL
Purpose: An AAV packaging vector that expresses SERCaMP under control of the CaMKII promoter.
Depositing lab: Brandon Harvey. Depositing organization: National Institute on Drug Abuse (NIDA).
Backbone
  Vector backbone: pOTTC1470 - pAAV CaMKII iRFP-FLAG
  Backbone manufacturer: NIDA GEVVC
  Backbone size w/o insert (bp): 5438
  Vector type: AAV
Growth in bacteria
  Bacterial resistance: Ampicillin, 100 μg/mL
  Growth temperature: 30°C
  Growth strain: NEB Stable
  Copy number: High Copy
Gene/Insert
  Gene/Insert name: SERCaMP
  Species: H. sapiens (human)
  Insert size (bp): 594
  Promoter: CaMKII
  Cloning method: Ligation Independent Cloning
  Sequencing primers: 5′ CaMKII-Forward CGTCAGTCAAGCCGGTTCTC; 3′ WPRE R1 ATGAAAGCCATACGGGAAGC
Resource information
  A portion of this plasmid was derived from a plasmid made by: NIDA GEVVC
Terms and licenses: Academic/Nonprofit Terms; Industry Terms: Not Available to Industry
How to cite: pOttc1495 - pAAV CaMKII SERCaMP_ASARTDL was a gift from Brandon Harvey (Addgene plasmid # 192602 ; http://n2t.net/addgene:192602 ; RRID:Addgene_192602)
